Addgene plasmid #137820: pPGK-T7/2-CD44v6-10 (fl)
Purpose: expression of CD44 proteins in mammalian cells
Depositing lab: Ursula Gunthert. Depositing organization: University Hospital of Basel. Publication: A novel antiapoptotic mechanism based on interference of Fas signaling by CD44 variant isoforms. Mielgo A, van Driel M, Bloem A, Landmann L, Gunthert U. Cell Death Differ. 2006 Mar;13(3):465-77. doi: 10.1038/sj.cdd.4401763. PubMed 16167069.
Backbone
  Vector backbone: mini pBR322
  Backbone manufacturer: lab Guenthert
  Backbone size w/o insert (bp): 4320
  Vector type: Mammalian Expression
  Selectable markers: Neomycin (select with G418) ; GFP
Growth in bacteria
  Bacterial resistance: Ampicillin, 100 μg/mL
  Growth temperature: 37°C
  Growth strain: DH5alpha
  Copy number: High Copy
Gene/Insert
  Gene/Insert name: CD44v6-10 (fl)
  Species: H. sapiens (human)
  Insert size (bp): 1747
  Mutation: full length
  Entrez Gene: CD44 (a.k.a. CDW44, CSPG8, ECM-III, ECMR-III, H-CAM, HCELL, HUTCH-1, HUTCH-I, Hermes-1, IN, LHR, MC56, MDU2, MDU3, MIC4, Pgp1)
  Promoter: PGK
  Tag / fusion protein: GFP (C terminal on insert)
  Cloning method: Restriction Enzyme; 5′ cloning site EcoR1 (unknown if destroyed); 3′ cloning site BamH1 (unknown if destroyed)
Terms and licenses: Academic/Nonprofit Terms; Industry Terms: Not Available to Industry
How to cite: pPGK-T7/2-CD44v6-10 (fl) was a gift from Ursula Gunthert (Addgene plasmid # 137820 ; http://n2t.net/addgene:137820 ; RRID:Addgene_137820)
