[The description below was written by a language model from this plasmid's Addgene catalogue record and pLannotate feature annotations shown in this document.]
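Description:
pPGK-T7/2-CD44v6-10 (fl) is a mammalian expression plasmid built on a lab-made "mini pBR322" backbone and designed to express a full-length human CD44 variant isoform, containing variant exons v6 through v10, as a fusion to GFP. In bacteria it is maintained through a high-copy ColE1/pMB1-type origin and selected with ampicillin via the β-lactamase gene and its native promoter.

The expression cassette begins with the mouse phosphoglycerate kinase 1 (PGK) promoter, a moderate-strength constitutive promoter active in many mammalian cell types. It is followed by a short SRα promoter remnant and a rabbit β-globin intron, which typically improves transcript processing and expression. A T7 promoter sits just upstream of the coding region, which would allow in vitro transcription of the insert. The CD44 open reading frame, cloned between EcoRI and BamHI sites, is followed after a short linker by EGFP, consistent with the recorded C-terminal GFP tag. An SV40 polyadenylation signal terminates the transcript. The fusion lets the receptor's expression and localisation be followed by fluorescence.

The catalogue lists neomycin (G418) and GFP as selectable markers, but the sequenced record shows only a short NeoR/KanR fragment preceded by a very short SV40 promoter fragment, so a complete G418 resistance cassette is not evident in the annotation. GFP fluorescence is the marker the feature table clearly supports. The stated purpose is expression of CD44 proteins in mammalian cells, and the associated work concerns interference of CD44 variant isoforms with Fas-mediated apoptotic signalling.
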