Features (pLannotate 1.2.2; 13 found; start..end, strand, type, name):
      1..500     +  promoter       PGK promoter: mouse phosphoglycerate kinase 1 promoter
    504..526     +  promoter       SRα promoter (fragment): hybrid promoter consisting of the SV40 early promoter plus part of the long terminal repeat of human T-lymphotrophic virus 1
    550..1122    +  intron         β-globin intron: intron from rabbit β-globin gene
   1177..1195    +  promoter       T7 promoter: promoter for bacteriophage T7 RNA polymerase
   1217..2956    +  CDS            CD44 (fragment): CD44_HUMAN - Also known as LHR, MDU2, MDU3, MIC4. Experimental evidence at protein level: Swiss-Prot protein existence level 1. Cell-surface receptor that plays a role in cell-cell interactions, cell adhesion and migration, helping them to sense and respond to changes in the tissue microenvironment (PubMed:16541107, PubMed:19703720, PubMed:22726066). Participates thereby in a wide variety of cellular functions including the activation, recirculation and homing of T-lymphocytes, hematopoiesis, inflammation and response to bacterial infection (PubMed:7528188). Engages, through its ectodomain, ex
   2978..3697    +  CDS            EGFP: the original enhanced GFP (Yang et al., 1996) mammalian codon-optimized
   3731..3852    +  polyA_signal   SV40 poly(A) signal: SV40 polyadenylation signal
   3894..3998    +  promoter       AmpR promoter: bla
   3999..4859    +  CDS            AmpR: β-lactamase; bla; confers resistance to ampicillin, carbenicillin, and related antibiotics
   5030..5618    +  rep_origin     ori: high-copy-number ColE1/pMB1/pBR322/pUC origin of replication
   5801..5847    +  CDS            lacI (fragment): lac repressor; lacI; The lac repressor binds to the lac operator to inhibit transcription in E. coli. This inhibition can be relieved by adding lactose or isopropyl-β-D-thiogalactopyranoside (IPTG).
   5855..5873    +  promoter       SV40 promoter (fragment): SV40 enhancer and early promoter
   5880..6066    +  CDS            NeoR/KanR (fragment): aminoglycoside phosphotransferase from Tn5; aph(3')-II (or nptII); confers resistance to neomycin, kanamycin, and G418 (Geneticin®)
>Addgene plasmid #137820 | pPGK-T7/2-CD44v6-10 (fl) | addgene full sequence | sequence record 276417 | Addgene NGS Result
GGGTAGGGGAGGCGCTTTTCCCAAGGCAGTCTGGAGCATGCGCTTTAGCAGCCCCGCTGGGCACTTGGCG
CTACACAAGTGGCCTCTGGCCTCGCACACATTCCACATCCACCGGTAGGCGCCAACCGGCTCCGTTCTTT
GGTGGCCCCTTCGCGCCACCTTCTACTCCTCCCCTAGTCAGGAAGTTCCCCCCCGCCCCGCAGCTCGCGT
CGTGCAGGACGTGACAAATGGAAGTAGCACGTCTCACTAGTCTCGTGCAGATGGACAGCACCGCTGAGCA
ATGGAAGCGGGTAGGCCTTTGGGGCAGCGGCCAATAGCAGCTTTGCTCCTTCGCTTTCTGGGCTCAGAGG
CTGGGAAGGGGTGGGTCCGGGGGCGGGCTCAGGGGCGGGCTCAGGGGCGGGGCGGGCGCCCGAAGGTCCT
CCGGAGGCCCGGCATTCTGCACGCTTCAAAAGCGCACGTCTGCCGCGCTGTTCTCCTCTTCCTCATCTCC
GGGCCTTTCGACCCCTAGGCTTTTGCAAAAAGCTCCGGATCGATCCTGAGAACTTCAGGGTGAGTTTGGG
GACCCTTGATTGTTCTTTCTTTTTCGCTATTGTAAAATTCATGTTATATGGAGGGGGCAAAGTTTTCAGG
GTGTTGTTTAGAATGGGAAGATGTCCCTTGTATCACCATGGACCCTCATGATAATTTTGTTTCTTTCACT
TTCTACTCTGTTGACAACCATTGTCTCCTCTTATTTTCTTTTCATTTTCTGTAACTTTTTCGTTAAACTT
TAGCTTGCATTTGTAACGAATTTTTAAATTCACTTTTGTTTATTTGTCAGATTGTAAGTACTTTCTCTAA
TCACTTTTTTTTCAAGGCAATCAGGGTATATTATATTGTACTTCAGCACAGTTTTAGAGAACAATTGTTA
TAATTAAATGATAAGGTAGAATATTTCTGCATATAAATTCTGGCTGGCGTGGAAATATTCTTATTGGTAG
AAACAACTACATCCTGGTCATCATCCTGCCTTTCTCTTTATGGTTACAATGATATACACTGTTTGAGATG
AGGATAAAATACTCTGAGTCCAAACCGGGCCCCTCTGCTAACCATGTTCATGCCTTCTTCTTTTTCCTAC
AGCTCCTGGGCAACGTGCTGGTTATTGTGCTGTCTCATCATTTTGGCAAAGAATTGTAATACGACTCACT
ATAGGGCGAATTCCGCTCCGGACACCATGGACAAGTTTTGGTGGCACGCAGCCTGGGGACTCTGCCTCGT
GCCGCTGAGCCTGGCGCAGATCGATTTGAATATAACCTGCCGCTTTGCAGGTGTATTCCACGTGGAGAAA
AATGGTCGCTACAGCATCTCTCGGACGGAGGCCGCTGACCTCTGCAAGGCTTTCAATAGCACCTTGCCCA
CAATGGCCCAGATGGAGAAAGCTCTGAGCATCGGATTTGAGACCTGCAGGTATGGGTTCATAGAAGGGCA
CGTGGTGATTCCCCGGATCCACCCCAACTCCATCTGTGCAGCAAACAACACAGGGGTGTACATCCTCACA
TCCAACACCTCCCAGTATGACACATATTGCTTCAATGCTTCAGCTCCACCTGAAGAAGATTGTACATCAG
TCACAGACCTGCCCAATGCCTTTGATGGACCAATTACCATAACTATTGTTAACCGCGATGGCACCCGCTA
TGTCCAGAAAGGAGAATACAGAACGAATCCTGAAGACATCTACCCCAGCAACCCTACTGATGATGACGTG
AGCAGCGGCTCCTCCAGTGAAAGGAGCAGCACTTCAGGAGGTTACATCTTTTACACCTTTTCTACTGTAC
ACCCCATCCCAGACGAAGACAGTCCCTGGATCACCGACAGCACAGACAGAATCCCTGCTACCATCCAGGC
AACTCCTAGTAGTACAACGGAAGAAACAGCTACCCAGAAGGAACAGTGGTTTGGCAACAGATGGCATGAG
GGATATCGCCAAACACCCAGAGAAGACTCCCATTCGACAACAGGGACAGCTGCAGCCTCAGCTCATACCA
GCCATCCAATGCAAGGAAGGACAACACCAAGCCCAGAGGACAGTTCCTGGACTGATTTCTTCAACCCAAT
CTCACACCCCATGGGACGAGGTCATCAAGCAGGAAGAAGGATGGATATGGACTCCAGTCATAGTACAACG
CTTCAGCCTACTGCAAATCCAAACACAGGTTTGGTGGAAGATTTGGACAGGACAGGACCTCTTTCAATGA
CAACGCAGCAGAGTAATTCTCAGAGCTTCTCTACATCACATGAAGGCTTGGAAGAAGATAAAGACCATCC
AACAACTTCTACTCTGACATCAAGCAATAGGAATGATGTCACAGGTGGAAGAAGAGACCCAAATCATTCT
GAAGGCTCAACTACTTTACTGGAAGGTTATACCTCTCATTACCCACACACGAAGGAAAGCAGGACCTTCA
TCCCAGTGACCTCAGCTAAGACTGGGTCCTTTGGAGTTACTGCAGTTACTGTTGGAGATTCCAACTCTAA
TGTCAATCGTTCCTTATCAGGAGACCAAGACACATTCCACCCCAGTGGGGGGTCCCATACCACTCATGGA
TCTGAATCAGATGGACACTCACATGGGAGTCAAGAAGGTGGAGCAAACACAACCTCTGGTCCTATAAGGA
CACCCCAAATTCCAGAATGGCTGATCATCTTGGCATCCCTCTTGGCCTTGGCTTTGATTCTTGCAGTTTG
CATTGCAGTCAACAGTCGAAGAAGGTGTGGGCAGAAGAAAAAGCTAGTGATCAACAGTGGCAATGGAGCT
GTGGAGGACAGAAAGCCAAGTGGACTCAACGGAGAGGCCAGCAAGTCTCAGGAAATGGTGCATTTGGTGA
ACAAGGAGTCGTCAGAAACTCCAGACCAGTTTATGACAGCTGATGAGACAAGGAACCTGCAGAATGTGGA
CATGAAGATTGGGGTAGATCCCCGGCCGGTCGCCACCATGGTGAGCAAGGGCGAGGAGCTGTTCACCGGG
GTGGTGCCCATCCTGGTCGAGCTGGACGGCGACGTAAACGGCCACAAGTTCAGCGTGTCCGGCGAGGGCG
AGGGCGATGCCACCTACGGCAAGCTGACCCTGAAGTTCATCTGCACCACCGGCAAGCTGCCCGTGCCCTG
GCCCACCCTCGTGACCACCCTGACCTACGGCGTGCAGTGCTTCAGCCGCTACCCCGACCACATGAAGCAG
CACGACTTCTTCAAGTCCGCCATGCCCGAAGGCTACGTCCAGGAGCGCACCATCTTCTTCAAGGACGACG
GCAACTACAAGACCCGCGCCGAGGTGAAGTTCGAGGGCGACACCCTGGTGAACCGCATCGAGCTGAAGGG
CATCGACTTCAAGGAGGACGGCAACATCCTGGGGCACAAGCTGGAGTACAACTACAACAGCCACAACGTC
TATATCATGGCCGACAAGCAGAAGAACGGCATCAAGGTGAACTTCAAGATCCGCCACAACATCGAGGACG
GCAGCGTGCAGCTCGCCGACCACTACCAGCAGAACACCCCCATCGGCGACGGCCCCGTGCTGCTGCCCGA
CAACCACTACCTGAGCACCCAGTCCGCCCTGAGCAAAGACCCCAACGAGAAGCGCGATCACATGGTCCTG
CTGGAGTTCGTGACCGCCGCCGGGATCACTCTCGGCATGGACGAGCTGTACAAGTAAAGCGGCCGCGAGA
TCCAGATCTTATTAAAGCAGAACTTGTTTATTGCAGCTTATAATGGTTACAAATAAAGCAATAGCATCAC
AAATTTCACAAATAAAGCATTTTTTTCACTGCATTCTAGTTGTGGTTTGTCCAAACTCATCAATGTATCT
TATCATGTCTGGTCGAGCAGGTGGCACTTTTCGGGGAAATGTGCGCGGAACCCCTATTTGTTTATTTTTC
TAAATACATTCAAATATGTATCCGCTCATGAGACAATAACCCTGATAAATGCTTCAATAATATTGAAAAA
GGAAGAGTATGAGTATTCAACATTTCCGTGTCGCCCTTATTCCCTTTTTTGCGGCATTTTGCCTTCCTGT
TTTTGCTCACCCAGAAACGCTGGTGAAAGTAAAAGATGCTGAAGATCAGTTGGGTGCACGAGTGGGTTAC
ATCGAACTGGATCTCAACAGCGGTAAGATCCTTGAGAGTTTTCGCCCCGAAGAACGTTTTCCAATGATGA
GCACTTTTAAAGTTCTGCTATGTGGCGCGGTATTATCCCGTATTGACGCCGGGCAAGAGCAACTCGGTCG
CCGCATACACTATTCTCAGAATGACTTGGTTGAGTACTCACCAGTCACAGAAAAGCATCTTACGGATGGC
ATGACAGTAAGAGAATTATGCAGTGCTGCCATAACCATGAGTGATAACACTGCGGCCAACTTACTTCTGA
CAACGATCGGAGGACCGAAGGAGCTAACCGCTTTTTTGCACAACATGGGGGATCATGTAACTCGCCTTGA
TCGTTGGGAACCGGAGCTGAATGAAGCCATACCAAACGACGAGCGTGACACCACGATGCCTGTAGCAATG
GCAACAACGTTGCGCAAACTATTAACTGGCGAACTACTTACTCTAGCTTCCCGGCAACAATTAATAGACT
GGATGGAGGCGGATAAAGTTGCAGGACCACTTCTGCGCTCGGCCCTTCCGGCTGGCTGGTTTATTGCTGA
TAAATCTGGAGCCGGTGAGCGTGGGTCTCGCGGTATCATTGCAGCACTGGGGCCAGATGGTAAGCCCTCC
CGTATCGTAGTTATCTACACGACGGGGAGTCAGGCAACTATGGATGAACGAAATAGACAGATCGCTGAGA
TAGGTGCCTCACTGATTAAGCATTGGTAACTGTCAGACCAAGTTTACTCATATATACTTTAGATTGATTT
AAAACTTCATTTTTAATTTAAAAGGATCTAGGTGAAGATCCTTTTTGATAATCTCATGACCAAAATCCCT
TAACGTGAGTTTTCGTTCCACTGAGCGTCAGACCCCGTAGAAAAGATCAAAGGATCTTCTTGAGATCCTT
TTTTTCTGCGCGTAATCTGCTGCTTGCAAACAAAAAAACCACCGCTACCAGCGGTGGTTTGTTTGCCGGA
TCAAGAGCTACCAACTCTTTTTCCGAAGGTAACTGGCTTCAGCAGAGCGCAGATACCAAATACTGTTCTT
CTAGTGTAGCCGTAGTTAGGCCACCACTTCAAGAACTCTGTAGCACCGCCTACATACCTCGCTCTGCTAA
TCCTGTTACCAGTGGCTGCTGCCAGTGGCGATAAGTCGTGTCTTACCGGGTTGGACTCAAGACGATAGTT
ACCGGATAAGGCGCAGCGGTCGGGCTGAACGGGGGGTTCGTGCACACAGCCCAGCTTGGAGCGAACGACC
TACACCGAACTGAGATACCTACAGCGTGAGCTATGAGAAAGCGCCACGCTTCCCGAAGGGAGAAAGGCGG
ACAGGTATCCGGTAAGCGGCAGGGTCGGAACAGGAGAGCGCACGAGGGAGCTTCCAGGGGGAAACGCCTG
GTATCTTTATAGTCCTGTCGGGTTTCGCCACCTCTGACTTGAGCGTCGATTTTTGTGATGCTCGTCAGGG
GGGCGGAGCCTATGGAAAAACGCCAGCAACGCGGCCTTTTTACGGTTCCTGGCCTTTTGCTGGCCTTTTG
CTCACATGTTCTTTCCTGCGTTATCCCCTGATTCTGTGGATAACCGTATTACCGCCTTTGAGTGAGCTGA
TACCGCTCGCCGCAGCCGAACGACCGAGCGCAGCGAGTCAGTGAGCGAGGAAGCGGAAGAGCGCCCAATA
CGCAAACCGCCTCTCCCCGCGCGTTGGCCGATTCATTTCGACTTCTGAGGCGGAAAGAACCAGGCCAATA
TGGGATCGGCCATTGAACAAGATGGATTGCACGCAGGTTCTCCGGCCGCTTGGGTGGAGAGGCTATTCGG
CTATGACTGGGCACAACAGACAATCGGCTGCTCTGATGCCGCCGTGTTCCGGCTGTCAGCGCAGGGGCGC
CCGGTTCTTTTTGTCAAGACCGACCTGTCCGGTGCCCTGAATGAACAATTCTACC
